Addgene plasmid #184240: LV-Camk2-ChroMEd15-mTFP
Purpose: channelrhodopsin ChroME fused to mTFP
Depositing lab: Yiyang Gong. Depositing organization: Duke University. Publication: Engineering rhodopsins' activation spectra using a FRET-based approach. Beck C, Gong Y. Biophys J. 2022 Mar 21. pii: S0006-3495(22)00234-X. doi: 10.1016/j.bpj.2022.03.024. PubMed 35331688.
Backbone
  Vector backbone: LV-Camk2
  Backbone size w/o insert (bp): 9239
  Total vector size (bp): 10976
  Vector type: Mammalian Expression, Lentiviral
Growth in bacteria
  Bacterial resistance: Ampicillin, 100 μg/mL
  Growth temperature: 37°C
  Growth strain: NEB Stable
  Copy number: Unknown
Gene/Insert
  Gene/Insert name: ChroMEd15-mTFP
  Insert size (bp): 1737
  Mutation: deleted ChroME amino acids 317-331
  Promoter: Camk2
  Tag / fusion protein: mTFP1 (N terminal on insert)
  Cloning method: Restriction Enzyme; 5′ cloning site BamHI (not destroyed); 3′ cloning site EcoRI (not destroyed)
  Sequencing primers: 5′ GTCAAGCCGGTTCTCCGTTTGCACTC; 3′ CAGCGTATCCACATAGCGTAAAAGGAG
Terms and licenses: Academic/Nonprofit Terms; Industry Terms: Not Available to Industry
How to cite: LV-Camk2-ChroMEd15-mTFP was a gift from Yiyang Gong (Addgene plasmid # 184240 ; http://n2t.net/addgene:184240 ; RRID:Addgene_184240)
