[The description below was written by a language model from this plasmid's Addgene catalogue record and pLannotate feature annotations shown in this document.]
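Description:
LV-Camk2-ChroMEd15-mTFP is a roughly 11 kb HIV-1-derived lentiviral transfer plasmid for expressing a fluorescent-protein-tagged channelrhodopsin in mammalian cells. It is propagated in E. coli through a high-copy ColE1/pUC-type origin with ampicillin selection (AmpR). The backbone also carries an f1 origin and an SV40/EM7-driven bleomycin/Zeocin resistance cassette, which lies outside the LTR-flanked region. The viral genome is transcribed from a CMV enhancer/promoter fused to a truncated 5' LTR. It includes the Ψ packaging signal with a partial gag sequence, the Rev response element for nuclear export of the unspliced RNA, and the cPPT/CTS. A WPRE sits downstream of the transgene to boost transcript levels, followed by a truncated 3' LTR and a bGH polyadenylation signal. The plasmid encodes no intact viral proteins, so packaging functions must be provided in trans.

The payload, cloned between BamHI and EcoRI sites, is driven by an internal mouse CaMKIIα promoter, which is commonly used to bias expression toward excitatory neurons. It encodes ChroME, a channelrhodopsin that the annotation relates to CoChR, with amino acids 317–331 deleted (the "d15" in the name) and fused to the cyan fluorescent protein mTFP1. The catalogue lists mTFP1 as an N-terminal tag, but the feature table places it downstream of the opsin-matching sequence, so it appears to follow the opsin. A short KCNJ2 (Kir2.1) fragment follows mTFP1; fragments of this kind usually serve as membrane-trafficking or export signals, though the record does not state its role. The associated work concerns engineering rhodopsin activation spectra by a FRET-based approach. The truncation presumably brings the fluorophore closer to the opsin chromophore, but the record does not say so.
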