Features (pLannotate 1.2.2; 32 found; start..end, strand, type, name):
     31..83      -  misc_feature   bom (fragment): basis of mobility region from pBR322
    238..617     +  enhancer       CMV enhancer: human cytomegalovirus immediate early enhancer
    618..817     +  promoter       CMV promoter: human cytomegalovirus (CMV) immediate early promoter
    835..1015    +  LTR            5' LTR (truncated): truncated 5' long terminal repeat (LTR) from HIV-1
   1062..1187    +  misc_feature   HIV-1 Ψ: packaging signal of human immunodeficiency virus type 1
   1171..1534    +  CDS            HIV-1 gag (fragment): gag protein from human immunodeficiency virus 1; gag
   1680..1913    +  misc_feature   RRE: The Rev response element (RRE) of HIV-1 allows for Rev-dependent mRNA export from the nucleus to the cytoplasm.
   2290..2390    +  CDS            Rev (fragment): human immunodeficiency virus 1 (HIV-1) Rev protein; rev; enhances nuclear export of unspliced and incompletely spliced viral mRNAs
   2440..2557    +  misc_feature   cPPT/CTS: central polypurine tract and central termination sequence of HIV-1
   2602..3890    +  promoter       CaMKII promoter: promoter for the mouse calcium/calmodulin-dependent kinase II α subunit
   4532..4559    +  CDS            CoChR (fragment): high-photocurrent channelrhodopsin from Chloromonas oogama (Shemesh et al., 2017)
   4854..5558    +  CDS            mTFP1: mTFP1 is a basic (constitutively fluorescent) cyan fluorescent protein published in 2006, derived from Clavularia sp.. It has low acid sensitivity.
   5559..5618    +  CDS            KCNJ2 (fragment): KCNJ2_HUMAN - Also known as IRK1. Experimental evidence at protein level: Swiss-Prot protein existence level 1. Probably participates in establishing action potential waveform and excitability of neuronal and muscle tissues. Inward rectifier potassium channels are characterized by a greater tendency to allow potassium to flow into the cell rather than out of it. Their voltage dependence is regulated by the concentration of extracellular potassium; as external potassium is raised, the voltage range of the channel opening shifts to more positive voltages. The inward rectification is mainly due t
   5643..5667    +  misc_feature   MCS (fragment): pBluescript multiple cloning site
   5667..6255    +  misc_feature   WPRE: woodchuck hepatitis virus posttranscriptional regulatory element
   6192..6773    +  CDS            nef (fragment): NEF_HV1H2 - Experimental evidence at protein level: Swiss-Prot protein existence level 1. Extracellular Nef protein targets CD4(+) T-lymphocytes for apoptosis by interacting with CXCR4 surface receptors. From Human immunodeficiency virus type 1 group M subtype B (isolate HXB2) (HIV-1).
   6780..6960    +  LTR            5' LTR (truncated): truncated 5' long terminal repeat (LTR) from HIV-1
   6992..7216    +  polyA_signal   bGH poly(A) signal: bovine growth hormone polyadenylation signal
   7220..7241    +  promoter       SV40 promoter (fragment): SV40 enhancer and early promoter
   7262..7690    +  rep_origin     f1 ori (sequence partly withheld): f1 bacteriophage origin of replication; arrow indicates direction of (+) strand synthesis
   7704..8033    +  promoter       SV40 promoter: SV40 enhancer and early promoter
   8081..8128    +  promoter       EM7 promoter: synthetic bacterial promoter&nbsp
   8147..8521    +  CDS            BleoR: antibiotic-binding protein; Sh ble from Streptoalloteichus hindustanus; confers resistance to bleomycin, phleomycin, and Zeocin™
   8531..8656    +  CDS            ble (fragment): BLE_KLEPN - Experimental evidence at protein level: Swiss-Prot protein existence level 1. Binding protein with a strong affinity to the bleomycin family of antibiotics. Binds to CL990; an antimitotic-antibiotic compound. From Klebsiella pneumoniae.
   8651..8772    +  polyA_signal   SV40 poly(A) signal: SV40 polyadenylation signal
   8843..8865    -  protein_bind   lac operator (fragment): The lac repressor binds to the lac operator to inhibit transcription in E. coli. This inhibition can be relieved by adding lactose or isopropyl-β-D-thiogalactopyranoside (IPTG). lac repressor encoded by lacI
   8869..8899    -  promoter       lac promoter: promoter for the E. coli lac operon
   8914..8935    -  protein_bind   CAP binding site: CAP binding activates transcription in the presence of cAMP. E. coli catabolite activator protein
   8948..9040    -  CDS            lacI (fragment): lac repressor; lacI; The lac repressor binds to the lac operator to inhibit transcription in E. coli. This inhibition can be relieved by adding lactose or isopropyl-β-D-thiogalactopyranoside (IPTG).
   9223..9811    -  rep_origin     ori: high-copy-number ColE1/pMB1/pBR322/pUC origin of replication
   9982..10842   -  CDS            AmpR: β-lactamase; bla; confers resistance to ampicillin, carbenicillin, and related antibiotics
  10843..10947   -  promoter       AmpR promoter: bla
>Addgene plasmid #184240 | LV-Camk2-ChroMEd15-mTFP | addgene full sequence | sequence record 361515 | Addgene NGS Result
GTCGACGGATCGGGAGATCTCCCGATCCCCTATGGTGCACTCTCAGTACAATCTGCTCTGATGCCGCATA
GTTAAGCCAGTATCTGCTCCCTGCTTGTGTGTTGGAGGTCGCTGAGTAGTGCGCGAGCAAAATTTAAGCT
ACAACAAGGCAAGGCTTGACCGACAATTGCATGAAGAATCTGCTTAGGGTTAGGCGTTTTGCGCTGCTTC
GCGATGTACGGGCCAGATATACGCGTTGACATTGATTATTGACTAGTTATTAATAGTAATCAATTACGGG
GTCATTAGTTCATAGCCCATATATGGAGTTCCGCGTTACATAACTTACGGTAAATGGCCCGCCTGGCTGA
CCGCCCAACGACCCCCGCCCATTGACGTCAATAATGACGTATGTTCCCATAGTAACGCCAATAGGGACTT
TCCATTGACGTCAATGGGTGGAGTATTTACGGTAAACTGCCCACTTGGCAGTACATCAAGTGTATCATAT
GCCAAGTACGCCCCCTATTGACGTCAATGACGGTAAATGGCCCGCCTGGCATTATGCCCAGTACATGACC
TTATGGGACTTTCCTACTTGGCAGTACATCTACGTATTAGTCATCGCTATTACCATGGTGATGCGGTTTT
GGCAGTACATCAATGGGCGTGGATAGCGGTTTGACTCACGGGGATTTCCAAGTCTCCACCCCATTGACGT
CAATGGGAGTTTGTTTTGGCACCAAAATCAACGGGACTTTCCAAAATGTCGTAACAACTCCGCCCCATTG
ACGCAAATGGGCGGTAGGCGTGTACGGTGGGAGGTCTATATAAGCAGCGCGTTTTGCCTGTACTGGGTCT
CTCTGGTTAGACCAGATCTGAGCCTGGGAGCTCTCTGGCTAACTAGGGAACCCACTGCTTAAGCCTCAAT
AAAGCTTGCCTTGAGTGCTTCAAGTAGTGTGTGCCCGTCTGTTGTGTGACTCTGGTAACTAGAGATCCCT
CAGACCCTTTTAGTCAGTGTGGAAAATCTCTAGCAGTGGCGCCCGAACAGGGACTTGAAAGCGAAAGGGA
AACCAGAGGAGCTCTCTCGACGCAGGACTCGGCTTGCTGAAGCGCGCACGGCAAGAGGCGAGGGGCGGCG
ACTGGTGAGTACGCCAAAAATTTTGACTAGCGGAGGCTAGAAGGAGAGAGATGGGTGCGAGAGCGTCAGT
ATTAAGCGGGGGAGAATTAGATCGCGATGGGAAAAAATTCGGTTAAGGCCAGGGGGAAAGAAAAAATATA
AATTAAAACATATAGTATGGGCAAGCAGGGAGCTAGAACGATTCGCAGTTAATCCTGGCCTGTTAGAAAC
ATCAGAAGGCTGTAGACAAATACTGGGACAGCTACAACCATCCCTTCAGACAGGATCAGAAGAACTTAGA
TCATTATATAATACAGTAGCAACCCTCTATTGTGTGCATCAAAGGATAGAGATAAAAGACACCAAGGAAG
CTTTAGACAAGATAGAGGAAGAGCAAAACAAAAGTAAGACCACCGCACAGCAAGCGGCCGCTGATCTTCA
GACCTGGAGGAGGAGATATGAGGGACAATTGGAGAAGTGAATTATATAAATATAAAGTAGTAAAAATTGA
ACCATTAGGAGTAGCACCCACCAAGGCAAAGAGAAGAGTGGTGCAGAGAGAAAAAAGAGCAGTGGGAATA
GGAGCTTTGTTCCTTGGGTTCTTGGGAGCAGCAGGAAGCACTATGGGCGCAGCGTCAATGACGCTGACGG
TACAGGCCAGACAATTATTGTCTGGTATAGTGCAGCAGCAGAACAATTTGCTGAGGGCTATTGAGGCGCA
ACAGCATCTGTTGCAACTCACAGTCTGGGGCATCAAGCAGCTCCAGGCAAGAATCCTGGCTGTGGAAAGA
TACCTAAAGGATCAACAGCTCCTGGGGATTTGGGGTTGCTCTGGAAAACTCATTTGCACCACTGCTGTGC
CTTGGAATGCTAGTTGGAGTAATAAATCTCTGGAACAGATTTGGAATCACACGACCTGGATGGAGTGGGA
CAGAGAAATTAACAATTACACAAGCTTAATACACTCCTTAATTGAAGAATCGCAAAACCAGCAAGAAAAG
AATGAACAAGAATTATTGGAATTAGATAAATGGGCAAGTTTGTGGAATTGGTTTAACATAACAAATTGGC
TGTGGTATATAAAATTATTCATAATGATAGTAGGAGGCTTGGTAGGTTTAAGAATAGTTTTTGCTGTACT
TTCTATAGTGAATAGAGTTAGGCAGGGATATTCACCATTATCGTTTCAGACCCACCTCCCAACCCCGAGG
GGACCCGACAGGCCCGAAGGAATAGAAGAAGAAGGTGGAGAGAGAGACAGAGACAGATCCATTCGATTAG
TGAACGGATCGGCACTGCGTGCGCCAATTCTGCAGACAAATGGCAGTATTCATCCACAATTTTAAAAGAA
AAGGGGGGATTGGGGGGTACAGTGCAGGGGAAAGAATAGTAGACATAATAGCAACAGACATACAAACTAA
AGAATTACAAAAACAAATTACAAAAATTCAAAATTTTCGGGTTTATTACAGGGACAGCAGAGATCCAGTT
TGGTTAATTAACATTATGGCCTTAGGTCACTTCATCTCCATGGGGTTCTTCTTCTGATTTTCTAGAAAAT
GAGATGGGGGTGCAGAGAGCTTCCTCAGTGACCTGCCCAGGGTCACATCAGAAATGTCAGAGCTAGAACT
TGAACTCAGATTACTAATCTTAAATTCCATGCCTTGGGGGCATGCAAGTACGATATACAGAAGGAGTGAA
CTCATTAGGGCAGATGACCAATGAGTTTAGGAAAGAAGAGTCCAGGGCAGGGTACATCTACACCACCCGC
CCAGCCCTGGGTGAGTCCAGCCACGTTCACCTCATTATAGTTGCCTCTCTCCAGTCCTACCTTGACGGGA
AGCACAAGCAGAAACTGGGACAGGAGCCCCAGGAGACCAAATCTTCATGGTCCCTCTGGGAGGATGGGTG
GGGAGAGCTGTGGCAGAGGCCTCAGGAGGGGCCCTGCTGCTCAGTGGTGACAGATAGGGGTGAGAAAGCA
GACAGAGTCATTCCGTCAGCATTCTGGGTCTGTTTGGTACTTCTTCTCACGCTAAGGTGGCGGTGTGATA
TGCACAATGGCTAAAAAGCAGGGAGAGCTGGAAAGAAACAAGGACAGAGACAGAGGCCAAGTCAACCAGA
CCAATTCCCAGAGGAAGCAAAGAAACCATTACAGAGACTACAAGGGGGAAGGGAAGGAGAGATGAATTAG
CTTCCCCTGTAAACCTTAGAACCCAGCTGTTGCCAGGGCAACGGGGCAATACCTGTCTCTTCAGAGGAGA
TGAAGTTGCCAGGGTAACTACATCCTGTCTTTCTCAAGGACCATCCCAGAATGTGGCACCCACTAGCCGT
TACCATAGCAACTGCCTCTTTGCCCCACTTAATCCCATCCCGTCTGTTAAAAGGGCCCTATAGTTGGAGG
TGGGGGAGGTAGGAAGAGCGATGATCACTTGTGGACTAAGTTTGTTCGCATCCCCTTCTCCAACCCCCTC
AGTACATCACCCTGGGGGAACAGGGTCCACTTGCTCCTGGGCCCACACAGTCCTGCAGTATTGTGTATAT
AAGGCCAGGGCAAAGAGGAGCAGGTTTTAAAGTGAAAGGCAGGCAGGTGTTGGGGAGGCAGTTACCGGGG
CAACGGGAACAGGGCGTTTCGGAGGTGGTTGCCATGGGGACCTGGATGCTGACGAAGGCTCGCGAGGCTG
TGAGCAGCCACAGTGCCCTGCTCAGAAGCCCCAAGCTCGTCAGTCAAGCCGGTTCTCCGTTTGCACTCAG
GAGCACGGGCAGGCGAGTGGCCCCTAGTTCTGGGGGCAGCGGGGGATCCGCCACCATGGAAACAGCCGCC
ACAATGACCCACGCCTTTATCTCAGCCGTGCCTAGCGCCGAAGCCACAATTAGAGGCCTGCTGAGCGCCG
CAGCAGTGGTGACACCAGCAGCAGACGCTCACGGAGAAACCTCTAACGCCACAACAGCCGGAGCCGATCA
CGGTTGCTTCCCCCACATCAACCACGGAACCGAGCTGCAGCACAAGATCGCAGTGGGACTCCAGTGGTTC
ACCGTGATCGTGGCTATCGTGCAGCTCATCTTCTACGGTTGGCACAGCTTCAAGGCCACAACCGGCTGGG
AGGAGGTCTACGTCTGCGTGATCGAGCTCGTCAAGTGCTTCATCGAGCTGTTCCACGAGGTCGACAGCCC
AGCCACAGTGTACCAGACCAACGGAGGAGCCGTGATTTGGCTGCGGTACAGCGAATGGCTCCTGACTTGC
CCCGTGATCCTGATCCACCTGAGCAACCTGACCGGACTGCACGAAGAGTACAGCAAGCGGACCATGACCA
TCCTGGTGACCGACATCGGCAACATCGTGTGGGGGATCACAGCCGCCTTTACAAAGGGCCCCCTGAAGAT
CCTGTTCTTCATGATCGGCCTGTTCTACGGCGTGACTTGCTTCTTCCAGATCGCCAAGGTGTATATCGAG
AGCTACCACACCCTGCCCAAAGGCGTCTGCCGGAAGATTTGCAAGATCATGGCCTACGTCTTCTTCTGCT
CTTGGCTGATGTTCCCCGTGATGTTCATCGCCGGACACGAGGGACTGGGCCTGATCACACCTTACACCAG
CGGAATCGGCCACCTGATCCTGGATCTGATCAGCAAGAACACTTGGGGCTTCCTGGGCCACCACCTGAGA
GTGAAGATCCACGAGCACATCCTGATCCACGGCGACATCCGGAAGACAACCACCATCAACGTGGCCGGCG
AGAACATGGAGATCGAGACCTTCGTGAGCAAGGGCGAGGAGACCACAATGGGCGTAATCAAGCCCGACAT
GAAGATCAAGCTGAAGATGGAGGGCAACGTGAATGGCCACGCCTTCGTGATCGAGGGCGAGGGCGAGGGC
AAGCCCTACGACGGCACCAACACCATCAACCTGGAGGTGAAGGAGGGAGCCCCCCTGCCCTTCTCCTACG
ACATTCTGACCACCGCGTTCGCCTACGGCAACAGGGCCTTCACCAAGTACCCCGACGACATCCCCAACTA
CTTCAAGCAGTCCTTCCCCGAGGGCTACTCTTGGGAGCGCACCATGACCTTCGAGGACAAGGGCATCGTG
AAGGTGAAGTCCGACATCTCCATGGAGGAGGACTCCTTCATCTACGAGATACACCTCAAGGGCGAGAACT
TCCCCCCCAACGGCCCCGTGATGCAGAAGAAGACCACCGGCTGGGACGCCTCCACCGAGAGGATGTACGT
GCGCGACGGCGTGCTGAAGGGCGACGTCAAGCACAAGCTGCTGCTGGAGGGCGGCGGCCACCACCGCGTT
GACTTCAAGACCATCTACAGGGCCAAGAAGGCGGTGAAGCTGCCCGACTATCACTTTGTGGACCACCGCA
TCGAGATCCTGAACCACGACAAGGACTACAACAAGGTGACCGTTTACGAGAGCGCCGTGGCCCGCAACTC
CACCGACGGCATGGACGAGCTGTACAAGAAGAGCAGGATCACCAGCGAGGGCGAGTACATCCCCCTGGAC
CAGATCGACATCAACGTGTTCTGCTACGAGAACGAGGTGTAAGAATTCGATATCAAGCTTATCGATAATC
AACCTCTGGATTACAAAATTTGTGAAAGATTGACTGGTATTCTTAACTATGTTGCTCCTTTTACGCTATG
TGGATACGCTGCTTTAATGCCTTTGTATCATGCTATTGCTTCCCGTATGGCTTTCATTTTCTCCTCCTTG
TATAAATCCTGGTTGCTGTCTCTTTATGAGGAGTTGTGGCCCGTTGTCAGGCAACGTGGCGTGGTGTGCA
CTGTGTTTGCTGACGCAACCCCCACTGGTTGGGGCATTGCCACCACCTGTCAGCTCCTTTCCGGGACTTT
CGCTTTCCCCCTCCCTATTGCCACGGCGGAACTCATCGCCGCCTGCCTTGCCCGCTGCTGGACAGGGGCT
CGGCTGTTGGGCACTGACAATTCCGTGGTGTTGTCGGGGAAATCATCGTCCTTTCCTTGGCTGCTCGCCT
GTGTTGCCACCTGGATTCTGCGCGGGACGTCCTTCTGCTACGTCCCTTCGGCCCTCAATCCAGCGGACCT
TCCTTCCCGCGGCCTGCTGCCGGCTCTGCGGCCTCTTCCGCGTCTTCGCCTTCGCCCTCAGACGAGTCGG
ATCTCCCTTTGGGCCGCCTCCCCGCATCGATACCGTCGACCTCGAGACCTAGAAAAACATGGAGCAATCA
CAAGTAGCAATACAGCAGCTACCAATGCTGATTGTGCCTGGCTAGAAGCACAAGAGGAGGAGGAGGTGGG
TTTTCCAGTCACACCTCAGGTACCTTTAAGACCAATGACTTACAAGGCAGCTGTAGATCTTAGCCACTTT
TTAAAAGAAAAGGGGGGACTGGAAGGGCTAATTCACTCCCAACGAAGACAAGATATCCTTGATCTGTGGA
TCTACCACACACAAGGCTACTTCCCTGATTGGCAGAACTACACACCAGGGCCAGGGATCAGATATCCACT
GACCTTTGGATGGTGCTACAAGCTAGTACCAGTTGAGCAAGAGAAGGTAGAAGAAGCCAATGAAGGAGAG
AACACCCGCTTGTTACACCCTGTGAGCCTGCATGGGATGGATGACCCGGAGAGAGAAGTATTAGAGTGGA
GGTTTGACAGCCGCCTAGCATTTCATCACATGGCCCGAGAGCTGCATCCGGACTGTACTGGGTCTCTCTG
GTTAGACCAGATCTGAGCCTGGGAGCTCTCTGGCTAACTAGGGAACCCACTGCTTAAGCCTCAATAAAGC
TTGCCTTGAGTGCTTCAAGTAGTGTGTGCCCGTCTGTTGTGTGACTCTGGTAACTAGAGATCCCTCAGAC
CCTTTTAGTCAGTGTGGAAAATCTCTAGCAGGGCCCGTTTAAACCCGCTGATCAGCCTCGACTGTGCCTT
CTAGTTGCCAGCCATCTGTTGTTTGCCCCTCCCCCGTGCCTTCCTTGACCCTGGAAGGTGCCACTCCCAC
TGTCCTTTCCTAATAAAATGAGGAAATTGCATCGCATTGTCTGAGTAGGTGTCATTCTATTCTGGGGGGT
GGGGTGGGGCAGGACAGCAAGGGGGAGGATTGGGAAGACAATAGCAGGCATGCTGGGGATGCGGTGGGCT
CTATGGCTTCTGAGGCGGAAAGAACCAGCTGGGGCTCTAGGGGGTATCCCC
[124 nt withheld, positions 7262-7385]
C
[91 nt withheld, positions 7387-7477]
A
[49 nt withheld, positions 7479-7527]
CCTTTGACGTTGGAGTCCACGTTCTTT
[37 nt withheld, positions 7555-7591]
ACCCTATCTCGGTCTATTCTTTTGATTTATAAGGGATTTTGCCGATTTCGGCCTATTGGTTAAAAAATGA
GCTGATTTAACAAAAATTTAACGCGAATTAATTCTGTGGAATGTGTGTCAGTTAGGGTGTGGAAAGTCCC
CAGGCTCCCCAGCAGGCAGAAGTATGCAAAGCATGCATCTCAATTAGTCAGCAACCAGGTGTGGAAAGTC
CCCAGGCTCCCCAGCAGGCAGAAGTATGCAAAGCATGCATCTCAATTAGTCAGCAACCATAGTCCCGCCC
CTAACTCCGCCCATCCCGCCCCTAACTCCGCCCAGTTCCGCCCATTCTCCGCCCCATGGCTGACTAATTT
TTTTTATTTATGCAGAGGCCGAGGCCGCCTCTGCCTCTGAGCTATTCCAGAAGTAGTGAGGAGGCTTTTT
TGGAGGCCTAGGCTTTTGCAAAAAGCTCCCGGGAGCTTGTATATCCATTTTCGGATCTGATCAGCACGTG
TTGACAATTAATCATCGGCATAGTATATCGGCATAGTATAATACGACAAGGTGAGGAACTAAACCATGGC
CAAGTTGACCAGTGCCGTTCCGGTGCTCACCGCGCGCGACGTCGCCGGAGCGGTCGAGTTCTGGACCGAC
CGGCTCGGGTTCTCCCGGGACTTCGTGGAGGACGACTTCGCCGGTGTGGTCCGGGACGACGTGACCCTGT
TCATCAGCGCGGTCCAGGACCAGGTGGTGCCGGACAACACCCTGGCCTGGGTGTGGGTGCGCGGCCTGGA
CGAGCTGTACGCCGAGTGGTCGGAGGTCGTGTCCACGAACTTCCGGGACGCCTCCGGGCCGGCCATGACC
GAGATCGGCGAGCAGCCGTGGGGGCGGGAGTTCGCCCTGCGCGACCCGGCCGGCAACTGCGTGCACTTCG
TGGCCGAGGAGCAGGACTGACACGTGCTACGAGATTTCGATTCCACCGCCGCCTTCTATGAAAGGTTGGG
CTTCGGAATCGTTTTCCGGGACGCCGGCTGGATGATCCTCCAGCGCGGGGATCTCATGCTGGAGTTCTTC
GCCCACCCCAACTTGTTTATTGCAGCTTATAATGGTTACAAATAAAGCAATAGCATCACAAATTTCACAA
ATAAAGCATTTTTTTCACTGCATTCTAGTTGTGGTTTGTCCAAACTCATCAATGTATCTTATCATGTCTG
TATACCGTCGACCTCTAGCTAGAGCTTGGCGTAATCATGGTCATAGCTGTTTCCTGTGTGAAATTGTTAT
CCGCTCACAATTCCACACAACATACGAGCCGGAAGCATAAAGTGTAAAGCCTGGGGTGCCTAATGAGTGA
GCTAACTCACATTAATTGCGTTGCGCTCACTGCCCGCTTTCCAGTCGGGAAACCTGTCGTGCCAGCTGCA
TTAATGAATCGGCCAACGCGCGGGGAGAGGCGGTTTGCGTATTGGGCGCTCTTCCGCTTCCTCGCTCACT
GACTCGCTGCGCTCGGTCGTTCGGCTGCGGCGAGCGGTATCAGCTCACTCAAAGGCGGTAATACGGTTAT
CCACAGAATCAGGGGATAACGCAGGAAAGAACATGTGAGCAAAAGGCCAGCAAAAGGCCAGGAACCGTAA
AAAGGCCGCGTTGCTGGCGTTTTTCCATAGGCTCCGCCCCCCTGACGAGCATCACAAAAATCGACGCTCA
AGTCAGAGGTGGCGAAACCCGACAGGACTATAAAGATACCAGGCGTTTCCCCCTGGAAGCTCCCTCGTGC
GCTCTCCTGTTCCGACCCTGCCGCTTACCGGATACCTGTCCGCCTTTCTCCCTTCGGGAAGCGTGGCGCT
TTCTCATAGCTCACGCTGTAGGTATCTCAGTTCGGTGTAGGTCGTTCGCTCCAAGCTGGGCTGTGTGCAC
GAACCCCCCGTTCAGCCCGACCGCTGCGCCTTATCCGGTAACTATCGTCTTGAGTCCAACCCGGTAAGAC
ACGACTTATCGCCACTGGCAGCAGCCACTGGTAACAGGATTAGCAGAGCGAGGTATGTAGGCGGTGCTAC
AGAGTTCTTGAAGTGGTGGCCTAACTACGGCTACACTAGAAGAACAGTATTTGGTATCTGCGCTCTGCTG
AAGCCAGTTACCTTCGGAAAAAGAGTTGGTAGCTCTTGATCCGGCAAACAAACCACCGCTGGTAGCGGTG
GTTTTTTTGTTTGCAAGCAGCAGATTACGCGCAGAAAAAAAGGATCTCAAGAAGATCCTTTGATCTTTTC
TACGGGGTCTGACGCTCAGTGGAACGAAAACTCACGTTAAGGGATTTTGGTCATGAGATTATCAAAAAGG
ATCTTCACCTAGATCCTTTTAAATTAAAAATGAAGTTTTAAATCAATCTAAAGTATATATGAGTAAACTT
GGTCTGACAGTTACCAATGCTTAATCAGTGAGGCACCTATCTCAGCGATCTGTCTATTTCGTTCATCCAT
AGTTGCCTGACTCCCCGTCGTGTAGATAACTACGATACGGGAGGGCTTACCATCTGGCCCCAGTGCTGCA
ATGATACCGCGAGACCCACGCTCACCGGCTCCAGATTTATCAGCAATAAACCAGCCAGCCGGAAGGGCCG
AGCGCAGAAGTGGTCCTGCAACTTTATCCGCCTCCATCCAGTCTATTAATTGTTGCCGGGAAGCTAGAGT
AAGTAGTTCGCCAGTTAATAGTTTGCGCAACGTTGTTGCCATTGCTACAGGCATCGTGGTGTCACGCTCG
TCGTTTGGTATGGCTTCATTCAGCTCCGGTTCCCAACGATCAAGGCGAGTTACATGATCCCCCATGTTGT
GCAAAAAAGCGGTTAGCTCCTTCGGTCCTCCGATCGTTGTCAGAAGTAAGTTGGCCGCAGTGTTATCACT
CATGGTTATGGCAGCACTGCATAATTCTCTTACTGTCATGCCATCCGTAAGATGCTTTTCTGTGACTGGT
GAGTACTCAACCAAGTCATTCTGAGAATAGTGTATGCGGCGACCGAGTTGCTCTTGCCCGGCGTCAATAC
GGGATAATACCGCGCCACATAGCAGAACTTTAAAAGTGCTCATCATTGGAAAACGTTCTTCGGGGCGAAA
ACTCTCAAGGATCTTACCGCTGTTGAGATCCAGTTCGATGTAACCCACTCGTGCACCCAACTGATCTTCA
GCATCTTTTACTTTCACCAGCGTTTCTGGGTGAGCAAAAACAGGAAGGCAAAATGCCGCAAAAAAGGGAA
TAAGGGCGACACGGAAATGTTGAATACTCATACTCTTCCTTTTTCAATATTATTGAAGCATTTATCAGGG
TTATTGTCTCATGAGCGGATACATATTTGAATGTATTTAGAAAAATAAACAAATAGGGGTTCCGCGCACA
TTTCCCCGAAAAGTGCCACCTGAC
